Addgene plasmid #213707: pLKO.1-TST-EGFP-GPIBY55
Purpose: For lentiviral expression of shRNA under a U6 promoter, accompanied by the expression of the affinity sorting tag TST-EGFP-GPIBY55 driven by an hPGK promoter.
Depositing lab: Qilai Huang. Depositing organization: Shandong University. Publication: A Gene Transfer-Positive Cell Sorting System Utilizing Membrane-Anchoring Affinity Tag. Yang L, Cui L, Ma S, Zuo Q, Huang Q. Front Bioeng Biotechnol. 2022 Jun 16;10:930966. doi: 10.3389/fbioe.2022.930966. eCollection 2022. PubMed 35782508.
Backbone
  Vector backbone: pLKO.1
  Vector type: Mammalian Expression
Growth in bacteria
  Bacterial resistance: Ampicillin, 100 μg/mL
  Growth temperature: 37°C
  Growth strain: DH5alpha
  Copy number: High Copy
Gene/Insert
  Gene/Insert name: EGFP
  gRNA/shRNA sequence: Unspecified
  Species: H. sapiens (human)
  Promoter: hPGK
  Tag / fusion protein: Twin-strep-tag (N terminal on insert)
  Cloning method: Restriction Enzyme; 5′ cloning site BamHI (not destroyed); 3′ cloning site KpnI (not destroyed)
Terms and licenses: Academic/Nonprofit Terms; Industry Terms: Not Available to Industry
How to cite: pLKO.1-TST-EGFP-GPIBY55 was a gift from Qilai Huang (Addgene plasmid # 213707 ; http://n2t.net/addgene:213707 ; RRID:Addgene_213707)
