[The description below was written by a language model from this plasmid's Addgene catalogue record and pLannotate feature annotations shown in this document.]
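Description:
pLKO.1-TST-EGFP-GPIBY55 is a third-generation, self-inactivating lentiviral shRNA vector built on the pLKO.1 backbone, about 7.4 kb, in which the usual drug-selection marker position is occupied by a cell-surface affinity sorting tag. It is propagated in E. coli as a high-copy plasmid through a ColE1/pUC-type origin with ampicillin resistance (AmpR). An f1 origin, an SV40 origin and remnants of lac and T7/T3 promoter sequences are also carried in the backbone. The viral portion comprises an RSV promoter fused to a truncated HIV-1 5' LTR, the Ψ packaging signal with a partial gag sequence, the RRE for Rev-dependent nuclear export, a cPPT/CTS element, and a ΔU3 3' LTR followed by an SV40 polyadenylation signal. Packaging functions are therefore expected to be supplied in trans.

Two expression units sit between the LTRs. A human U6 RNA polymerase III promoter is positioned to drive an shRNA, although the record lists the hairpin sequence as unspecified, so no target can be named and the plasmid may simply be the empty cloning vector. Downstream, the hPGK promoter drives the TST-EGFP-GPIBY55 fusion, cloned between BamHI and KpnI sites. The feature table shows an N-terminal fragment of human CD160 (BY55), presumably acting as a signal peptide, followed by a Twin-Strep-tag, EGFP, and a C-terminal CD160 fragment that, as the name implies, supplies a GPI-anchoring signal. This arrangement should display the Strep tag and EGFP on the outer face of the plasma membrane. Transduced cells could then be identified by green fluorescence and captured through Strep-Tactin binding, allowing gene-transfer-positive cells to be enriched by affinity sorting rather than antibiotic selection.
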