Features (pLannotate 1.2.2; 28 found; start..end, strand, type, name):
      1..511     +  promoter       hPGK promoter: human phosphoglycerate kinase 1 promoter
    530..604     +  CDS            CD160 (fragment): BY55_HUMAN - Also known as BY55 From Homo sapiens (Human).
    611..634     +  CDS            Twin-Strep-tag (fragment): two Strep-Tag®II moieties connected by a linker for enhanced binding to Strep-Tactin®, an engineered form of streptavidin (Schmidt et al., 2013)
    707..1423    +  CDS            EGFP: EGFP is a basic (constitutively fluorescent) green fluorescent protein published in 1996, derived from Aequorea victoria. It is reported to be a rapidly-maturing weak dimer with moderate acid sensitivity.
   1442..1549    +  CDS            CD160 (fragment): BY55_HUMAN - Also known as BY55 From Homo sapiens (Human).
   1542..1622    +  CDS            nef (fragment): NEF_HV1Z2 - Experimental evidence at protein level: Swiss-Prot protein existence level 1. Extracellular Nef protein targets CD4(+) T-lymphocytes for apoptosis by interacting with CXCR4 surface receptors. From Human immunodeficiency virus type 1 group M subtype D (isolate Z2/CDC-Z34) (HIV-1).
   1624..1857    +  LTR            3' LTR (ΔU3): self-inactivating 3' long terminal repeat (LTR) from HIV-1
   1929..2050    +  polyA_signal   SV40 poly(A) signal: SV40 polyadenylation signal
   2090..2225    +  rep_origin     SV40 ori: SV40 origin of replication
   2246..2264    -  promoter       T7 promoter: promoter for bacteriophage T7 RNA polymerase
   2272..2427    +  CDS            lacZα (fragment): LacZα fragment of β-galactosidase; lacZ fragment
   2432..2860    +  rep_origin     f1 ori (sequence partly withheld): f1 bacteriophage origin of replication; arrow indicates direction of (+) strand synthesis
   2913..3017    +  promoter       AmpR promoter: bla
   3018..3878    +  CDS            AmpR: β-lactamase; bla; confers resistance to ampicillin, carbenicillin, and related antibiotics
   4049..4637    +  rep_origin     ori: high-copy-number ColE1/pMB1/pBR322/pUC origin of replication
   4820..4912    +  CDS            lacI (fragment): lac repressor; lacI; The lac repressor binds to the lac operator to inhibit transcription in E. coli. This inhibition can be relieved by adding lactose or isopropyl-β-D-thiogalactopyranoside (IPTG).
   4925..4946    +  protein_bind   CAP binding site: CAP binding activates transcription in the presence of cAMP. E. coli catabolite activator protein
   4961..4991    +  promoter       lac promoter: promoter for the E. coli lac operon
   4999..5015    +  protein_bind   lac operator: The lac repressor binds to the lac operator to inhibit transcription in E. coli. This inhibition can be relieved by adding lactose or isopropyl-β-D-thiogalactopyranoside (IPTG). lac repressor encoded by lacI
   5060..5078    +  promoter       T3 promoter: promoter for bacteriophage T3 RNA polymerase
   5106..5332    +  promoter       RSV promoter: Rous sarcoma virus enhancer/promoter
   5333..5513    +  LTR            5' LTR (truncated): truncated 5' long terminal repeat (LTR) from HIV-1
   5560..5685    +  misc_feature   HIV-1 Ψ: packaging signal of human immunodeficiency virus type 1
   5669..6032    +  CDS            HIV-1 gag (fragment): gag protein from human immunodeficiency virus 1; gag
   6178..6411    +  misc_feature   RRE: The Rev response element (RRE) of HIV-1 allows for Rev-dependent mRNA export from the nucleus to the cytoplasm.
   6788..6888    +  CDS            Rev (fragment): human immunodeficiency virus 1 (HIV-1) Rev protein; rev; enhances nuclear export of unspliced and incompletely spliced viral mRNAs
   6938..7178    +  promoter       U6 promoter: RNA polymerase III promoter for human U6 snRNA
   7249..7366    +  misc_feature   cPPT/CTS: central polypurine tract and central termination sequence of HIV-1
>Addgene plasmid #213707 | pLKO.1-TST-EGFP-GPIBY55 | addgene full sequence | sequence record 422939 | Addgene NGS Result
GGGGTTGGGGTTGCGCCTTTTCCAAGGCAGCCCTGGGTTTGCGCAGGGACGCGGCTGCTCTGGGCGTGGT
TCCGGGAAACGCAGCGGCGCCGACCCTGGGTCTCGCACATTCTTCACGTCCGTTCGCAGCGTCACCCGGA
TCTTCGCCGCTACCCTTGTGGGCCCCCCGGCGACGCTTCCTGCTCCGCCCCTAAGTCGGGAAGGTTCCTT
GCGGTTCGCGGCGTGCCGGACGTGACAAACGGAAGCCGCACGTCTCACTAGTACCCTCGCAGACGGACAG
CGCCAGGGAGCAATGGCAGCGCGCCGACCGCGATGGGCTGTGGCCAATAGCGGCTGCTCAGCAGGGCGCG
CCGAGAGCAGCGGCCGGGAAGGGGCGGTGCGGGAGGCGGGGTGTGGGGCGGTAGTGTGGGCCCTGTTCCT
GCCCGCGCGGTGTTCCGCATTCTGCAAGCCTCCGGAGCGCACGTCGGCAGTCGGCTCCCTCGTTGACCGA
ATCACCGACCTCTCTCCCCAGGGGGATCCGGAGCTTACCATGCTGCTGGAGCCTGGCAGAGGCTGCTGCG
CTCTGGCCATCCTGCTGGCCATCGTGGACATCCAGAGCGGAGGCAGCGCCTGGAGCCACCCTCAGTTCGA
GAAAGGAGGAGGCAGCGGCGGCGGAAGCGGAGGCTCCGCTTGGTCCCACCCACAGTTCGAAAAGCCGGTC
GCCACCATGGTGAGCAAGGGCGAGGAGCTGTTCACCGGGGTGGTGCCCATCCTGGTCGAGCTGGACGGCG
ACGTAAACGGCCACAAGTTCAGCGTGTCCGGCGAGGGCGAGGGCGATGCCACCTACGGCAAGCTGACCCT
GAAGTTCATCTGCACCACCGGCAAGCTGCCCGTGCCCTGGCCCACCCTCGTGACCACCCTGACCTACGGC
GTGCAGTGCTTCAGCCGCTACCCCGACCACATGAAGCAGCACGACTTCTTCAAGTCCGCCATGCCCGAAG
GCTACGTCCAGGAGCGCACCATCTTCTTCAAGGACGACGGCAACTACAAGACCCGCGCCGAGGTGAAGTT
CGAGGGCGACACCCTGGTGAACCGCATCGAGCTGAAGGGCATCGACTTCAAGGAGGACGGCAACATCCTG
GGGCACAAGCTGGAGTACAACTACAACAGCCACAACGTCTATATCATGGCCGACAAGCAGAAGAACGGCA
TCAAGGTGAACTTCAAGATCCGCCACAACATCGAGGACGGCAGCGTGCAGCTCGCCGACCACTACCAGCA
GAACACCCCCATCGGCGACGGCCCCGTGCTGCTGCCCGACAACCACTACCTGAGCACCCAGTCCGCCCTG
AGCAAAGACCCCAACGAGAAGCGCGATCACATGGTCCTGCTGGAGTTCGTGACCGCCGCCGGGATCACTC
TCGGCATGGACGAGCTGTACAAGTCCGGCCGGACTCAGATCCGGCAGCACCTGGAGTTCAGCCACAACGA
GGGCACCCTGAGCAGCGGCTTCCTCCAGGAGAAGGTGTGGGTGATGCTGGTGACCAGCCTGGTGGCTCTC
CAGGCCCTGTGAGGTACCTTTAAGACCAATGACTTACAAGGCAGCTGTAGATCTTAGCCACTTTTTAAAA
GAAAAGGGGGGACTGGAAGGGCTAATTCACTCCCAACGAAGACAAGATCTGCTTTTTGCTTGTACTGGGT
CTCTCTGGTTAGACCAGATCTGAGCCTGGGAGCTCTCTGGCTAACTAGGGAACCCACTGCTTAAGCCTCA
ATAAAGCTTGCCTTGAGTGCTTCAAGTAGTGTGTGCCCGTCTGTTGTGTGACTCTGGTAACTAGAGATCC
CTCAGACCCTTTTAGTCAGTGTGGAAAATCTCTAGCAGTAGTAGTTCATGTCATCTTATTATTCAGTATT
TATAACTTGCAAAGAAATGAATATCAGAGAGTGAGAGGAACTTGTTTATTGCAGCTTATAATGGTTACAA
ATAAAGCAATAGCATCACAAATTTCACAAATAAAGCATTTTTTTCACTGCATTCTAGTTGTGGTTTGTCC
AAACTCATCAATGTATCTTATCATGTCTGGCTCTAGCTATCCCGCCCCTAACTCCGCCCATCCCGCCCCT
AACTCCGCCCAGTTCCGCCCATTCTCCGCCCCATGGCTGACTAATTTTTTTTATTTATGCAGAGGCCGAG
GCCGCCTCGGCCTCTGAGCTATTCCAGAAGTAGTGAGGAGGCTTTTTTGGAGGCCTAGGGACGTACCCAA
TTCGCCCTATAGTGAGTCGTATTACGCGCGCTCACTGGCCGTCGTTTTACAACGTCGTGACTGGGAAAAC
CCTGGCGTTACCCAACTTAATCGCCTTGCAGCACATCCCCCTTTCGCCAGCTGGCGTAATAGCGAAGAGG
CCCGCACCGATCGCCCTTCCCAACAGTTGCGCAGCCTGAATGGCGAATGGG
[124 nt withheld, positions 2432-2555]
C
[91 nt withheld, positions 2557-2647]
A
[49 nt withheld, positions 2649-2697]
CCTTTGACGTTGGAGTCCACGTTCTTT
[37 nt withheld, positions 2725-2761]
ACCCTATCTCGGTCTATTCTTTTGATTTATAAGGGATTTTGCCGATTTCGGCCTATTGGTTAAAAAATGA
GCTGATTTAACAAAAATTTAACGCGAATTTTAACAAAATATTAACGCTTACAATTTAGGTGGCACTTTTC
GGGGAAATGTGCGCGGAACCCCTATTTGTTTATTTTTCTAAATACATTCAAATATGTATCCGCTCATGAG
ACAATAACCCTGATAAATGCTTCAATAATATTGAAAAAGGAAGAGTATGAGTATTCAACATTTCCGTGTC
GCCCTTATTCCCTTTTTTGCGGCATTTTGCCTTCCTGTTTTTGCTCACCCAGAAACGCTGGTGAAAGTAA
AAGATGCTGAAGATCAGTTGGGTGCACGAGTGGGTTACATCGAACTGGATCTCAACAGCGGTAAGATCCT
TGAGAGTTTTCGCCCCGAAGAACGTTTTCCAATGATGAGCACTTTTAAAGTTCTGCTATGTGGCGCGGTA
TTATCCCGTATTGACGCCGGGCAAGAGCAACTCGGTCGCCGCATACACTATTCTCAGAATGACTTGGTTG
AGTACTCACCAGTCACAGAAAAGCATCTTACGGATGGCATGACAGTAAGAGAATTATGCAGTGCTGCCAT
AACCATGAGTGATAACACTGCGGCCAACTTACTTCTGACAACGATCGGAGGACCGAAGGAGCTAACCGCT
TTTTTGCACAACATGGGGGATCATGTAACTCGCCTTGATCGTTGGGAACCGGAGCTGAATGAAGCCATAC
CAAACGACGAGCGTGACACCACGATGCCTGTAGCAATGGCAACAACGTTGCGCAAACTATTAACTGGCGA
ACTACTTACTCTAGCTTCCCGGCAACAATTAATAGACTGGATGGAGGCGGATAAAGTTGCAGGACCACTT
CTGCGCTCGGCCCTTCCGGCTGGCTGGTTTATTGCTGATAAATCTGGAGCCGGTGAGCGTGGGTCTCGCG
GTATCATTGCAGCACTGGGGCCAGATGGTAAGCCCTCCCGTATCGTAGTTATCTACACGACGGGGAGTCA
GGCAACTATGGATGAACGAAATAGACAGATCGCTGAGATAGGTGCCTCACTGATTAAGCATTGGTAACTG
TCAGACCAAGTTTACTCATATATACTTTAGATTGATTTAAAACTTCATTTTTAATTTAAAAGGATCTAGG
TGAAGATCCTTTTTGATAATCTCATGACCAAAATCCCTTAACGTGAGTTTTCGTTCCACTGAGCGTCAGA
CCCCGTAGAAAAGATCAAAGGATCTTCTTGAGATCCTTTTTTTCTGCGCGTAATCTGCTGCTTGCAAACA
AAAAAACCACCGCTACCAGCGGTGGTTTGTTTGCCGGATCAAGAGCTACCAACTCTTTTTCCGAAGGTAA
CTGGCTTCAGCAGAGCGCAGATACCAAATACTGTTCTTCTAGTGTAGCCGTAGTTAGGCCACCACTTCAA
GAACTCTGTAGCACCGCCTACATACCTCGCTCTGCTAATCCTGTTACCAGTGGCTGCTGCCAGTGGCGAT
AAGTCGTGTCTTACCGGGTTGGACTCAAGACGATAGTTACCGGATAAGGCGCAGCGGTCGGGCTGAACGG
GGGGTTCGTGCACACAGCCCAGCTTGGAGCGAACGACCTACACCGAACTGAGATACCTACAGCGTGAGCT
ATGAGAAAGCGCCACGCTTCCCGAAGGGAGAAAGGCGGACAGGTATCCGGTAAGCGGCAGGGTCGGAACA
GGAGAGCGCACGAGGGAGCTTCCAGGGGGAAACGCCTGGTATCTTTATAGTCCTGTCGGGTTTCGCCACC
TCTGACTTGAGCGTCGATTTTTGTGATGCTCGTCAGGGGGGCGGAGCCTATGGAAAAACGCCAGCAACGC
GGCCTTTTTACGGTTCCTGGCCTTTTGCTGGCCTTTTGCTCACATGTTCTTTCCTGCGTTATCCCCTGAT
TCTGTGGATAACCGTATTACCGCCTTTGAGTGAGCTGATACCGCTCGCCGCAGCCGAACGACCGAGCGCA
GCGAGTCAGTGAGCGAGGAAGCGGAAGAGCGCCCAATACGCAAACCGCCTCTCCCCGCGCGTTGGCCGAT
TCATTAATGCAGCTGGCACGACAGGTTTCCCGACTGGAAAGCGGGCAGTGAGCGCAACGCAATTAATGTG
AGTTAGCTCACTCATTAGGCACCCCAGGCTTTACACTTTATGCTTCCGGCTCGTATGTTGTGTGGAATTG
TGAGCGGATAACAATTTCACACAGGAAACAGCTATGACCATGATTACGCCAAGCGCGCAATTAACCCTCA
CTAAAGGGAACAAAAGCTGGAGCTGCAAGCTTAATGTAGTCTTATGCAATACTCTTGTAGTCTTGCAACA
TGGTAACGATGAGTTAGCAACATGCCTTACAAGGAGAGAAAAAGCACCGTGCATGCCGATTGGTGGAAGT
AAGGTGGTACGATCGTGCCTTATTAGGAAGGCAACAGACGGGTCTGACATGGATTGGACGAACCACTGAA
TTGCCGCATTGCAGAGATATTGTATTTAAGTGCCTAGCTCGATACATAAACGGGTCTCTCTGGTTAGACC
AGATCTGAGCCTGGGAGCTCTCTGGCTAACTAGGGAACCCACTGCTTAAGCCTCAATAAAGCTTGCCTTG
AGTGCTTCAAGTAGTGTGTGCCCGTCTGTTGTGTGACTCTGGTAACTAGAGATCCCTCAGACCCTTTTAG
TCAGTGTGGAAAATCTCTAGCAGTGGCGCCCGAACAGGGACTTGAAAGCGAAAGGGAAACCAGAGGAGCT
CTCTCGACGCAGGACTCGGCTTGCTGAAGCGCGCACGGCAAGAGGCGAGGGGCGGCGACTGGTGAGTACG
CCAAAAATTTTGACTAGCGGAGGCTAGAAGGAGAGAGATGGGTGCGAGAGCGTCAGTATTAAGCGGGGGA
GAATTAGATCGCGATGGGAAAAAATTCGGTTAAGGCCAGGGGGAAAGAAAAAATATAAATTAAAACATAT
AGTATGGGCAAGCAGGGAGCTAGAACGATTCGCAGTTAATCCTGGCCTGTTAGAAACATCAGAAGGCTGT
AGACAAATACTGGGACAGCTACAACCATCCCTTCAGACAGGATCAGAAGAACTTAGATCATTATATAATA
CAGTAGCAACCCTCTATTGTGTGCATCAAAGGATAGAGATAAAAGACACCAAGGAAGCTTTAGACAAGAT
AGAGGAAGAGCAAAACAAAAGTAAGACCACCGCACAGCAAGCGGCCGCTGATCTTCAGACCTGGAGGAGG
AGATATGAGGGACAATTGGAGAAGTGAATTATATAAATATAAAGTAGTAAAAATTGAACCATTAGGAGTA
GCACCCACCAAGGCAAAGAGAAGAGTGGTGCAGAGAGAAAAAAGAGCAGTGGGAATAGGAGCTTTGTTCC
TTGGGTTCTTGGGAGCAGCAGGAAGCACTATGGGCGCAGCGTCAATGACGCTGACGGTACAGGCCAGACA
ATTATTGTCTGGTATAGTGCAGCAGCAGAACAATTTGCTGAGGGCTATTGAGGCGCAACAGCATCTGTTG
CAACTCACAGTCTGGGGCATCAAGCAGCTCCAGGCAAGAATCCTGGCTGTGGAAAGATACCTAAAGGATC
AACAGCTCCTGGGGATTTGGGGTTGCTCTGGAAAACTCATTTGCACCACTGCTGTGCCTTGGAATGCTAG
TTGGAGTAATAAATCTCTGGAACAGATTTGGAATCACACGACCTGGATGGAGTGGGACAGAGAAATTAAC
AATTACACAAGCTTAATACACTCCTTAATTGAAGAATCGCAAAACCAGCAAGAAAAGAATGAACAAGAAT
TATTGGAATTAGATAAATGGGCAAGTTTGTGGAATTGGTTTAACATAACAAATTGGCTGTGGTATATAAA
ATTATTCATAATGATAGTAGGAGGCTTGGTAGGTTTAAGAATAGTTTTTGCTGTACTTTCTATAGTGAAT
AGAGTTAGGCAGGGATATTCACCATTATCGTTTCAGACCCACCTCCCAACCCCGAGGGGACCCGACAGGC
CCGAAGGAATAGAAGAAGAAGGTGGAGAGAGAGACAGAGACAGATCCATTCGATTAGTGAACGGATCTCG
ACGGTATCGATCACGAGACTAGCCTCGAGCGGCCGCCCCCTTCACCGAGGGCCTATTTCCCATGATTCCT
TCATATTTGCATATACGATACAAGGCTGTTAGAGAGATAATTGGAATTAATTTGACTGTAAACACAAAGA
TATTAGTACAAAATACGTGACGTAGAAAGTAATAATTTCTTGGGTAGTTTGCAGTTTTAAAATTATGTTT
TAAAATGGACTATCATATGCTTACCGTAACTTGAAAGTATTTCGATTTCTTGGCTTTATATATCTTGTGG
AAAGGACGAAACACCGGTCCGCAGGTATGCACGCGTGAATTCTCGACCTCGAGACAAATGGCAGTATTCA
TCCACAATTTTAAAAGAAAAGGGGGGATTGGGGGGTACAGTGCAGGGGAAAGAATAGTAGACATAATAGC
AACAGACATACAAACTAAAGAATTACAAAAACAAATTACAAAAATTCAAAATTTTCGGGTTTATTACAGG
GACAGCAGAGATCCACTTTGGCCGCGGCTCGAG
